>Addgene plasmid #129487 | p415 Met25 Glo3 ΔGRM-ΔC | addgene full sequence | sequence record 256370 | Addgene NGS Result
TTATTTTTTGCTTTTTCTCTTGAGGTCACATGATCGCAAAATGGCAAATGGCACGTGAAGCTGTCGATAT
TGGGGAACTGTGGTGGTTGGCAAATGACTAATTAAGTTAGTCAAGGCGCCATCCTCATGAAAACTGTGTA
ACATAATAACCGAAGTGTCGAAAAGGTGGCACCTTGTCCAATTGAACACGCTCGATGAAAAAAATAAGAT
ATATATAAGGTTAAGTAAAGCGTCTGTTAGAAAGGAAGTTTTTCCTTTTTCTTGCTCTCTTGTCTTTTCA
TCTACTATTTCCTTCGTGTAATACAGGGTCGTCAGATACATAGATACAATTCTATTACCCCCATCCATAC
TCTAGAACTAGTGGATCCGCGATGAGTAACGATGAAGGAGAAACATTTGCCACGGAACAGACTACTCAAC
AAGTCTTTCAGAAGCTAGGTAGCAACATGGAAAATCGAGTTTGTTTTGATTGTGGTAACAAGAATCCTAC
TTGGACTTCGGTACCTTTTGGTGTGATGCTGTGTATTCAATGCTCTGCTGTGCATAGAAACATGGGTGTT
CATATCACCTTTGTAAAGTCTTCTACATTAGATAAATGGACAATTAACAATTTAAGAAGGTTTAAGTTGG
GCGGGAACCATAAGGCTCGTGATTTTTTCTTAAAGAACAATGGGAAACAGCTACTAAATACAGCAAATGT
TGACGCGAAAACAAAATATACGAGCCCTGTTGCTAAGAAATATAAGATACATCTCGACAAGAAGGTTCAA
AAGGATATGGAGTTATACCCATCAGAATTAGTCTTGAACGGTCAAGATTCTTCGGACTCACCGTTGGACA
CCGATTCAGACGCTTCCAGGTCGACTTCCAAAGAAAATAGTGTTGACGATTTTTTCTCTAATTGGCAAAA
ACCAAGCTCCAATTCCAGTTCTAAACTCAATGTAAATACAGGCTCTCTCGCCCCAAAAAACAACACCACA
GGCAGCACACCCAAGACCACTGTCACTAAAACGAGAAGTTCCATCTTAACGGCTAGCAGAAAGAAACCGG
TATTAAACTCGCAAGATAAAAAGAAACATTCAATTTTGTCTTCGTCAAGAAAGCCCACTAGACTAACCGC
AAAGAAAGTCGACAAATCACAGGCAGAAGACTTGTTTGATCAATTTAAAAAAGAGGCTCAACAAGAAAAG
GAGGACGAGTTCACTAATTCGTCTTCTAGCACCAAAATTAGACAAAATGATTACGATTCCCAATTTATGA
ATAACAGTAAAGGCAACAATAATAACAGTATAGATGATATTAATACCCAGCCTGATGAATTCAATGATTT
TTTAAATGACACTTCAAACAGCTTCGACACAACTAGAAAAGAACAGCAAGATACTTTAACACCCAAGTTT
GCCAAATTGGGATTTGGTATGACCATGAATGACGCCAATGATTTGGCAAAGCAACAAAAAGAATCTCAGA
AAATAGCTCAGGGACCAAGATATACGTAATCCCCCCGGGCTGCAGGAATTCGATATCAAGCTTATCGATA
CCGTCGACCTCGAGTCATGTAATTAGTTATGTCACGCTTACATTCACGCCCTCCCCCCACATCCGCTCTA
ACCGAAAAGGAAGGAGTTAGACAACCTGAAGTCTAGGTCCCTATTTATTTTTTTATAGTTATGTTAGTAT
TAAGAACGTTATTTATATTTCAAATTTTTCTTTTTTTTCTGTACAGACGCGTGTACGCATGTAACATTAT
ACTGAAAACCTTGCTTGAGAAGGTTTTGGGACGCTCGAAGGCTTTAATTTGCGGCCGGTACCCAATTCGC
CCTATAGTGAGTCGTATTACGCGCGCTCACTGGCCGTCGTTTTACAACGTCGTGACTGGGAAAACCCTGG
CGTTACCCAACTTAATCGCCTTGCAGCACATCCCCCTTTCGCCAGCTGGCGTAATAGCGAAGAGGCCCGC
ACCGATCGCCCTTCCCAACAGTTGCGCAGCCTGAATGGCGAATGG
[124 nt withheld, positions 2006-2129]
C
[91 nt withheld, positions 2131-2221]
A
[49 nt withheld, positions 2223-2271]
CCTTTGACGTTGGAGTCCACGTTCTTT
[37 nt withheld, positions 2299-2335]
ACCCTATCTCGGTCTATTCTTTTGATTTATAAGGGATTTTGCCGATTTCGGCCTATTGGTTAAAAAATGA
GCTGATTTAACAAAAATTTAACGCGAATTTTAACAAAATATTAACGCTTACAATTTCCTGATGCGGTATT
TTCTCCTTACGCATCTGTGCGGTATTTCACACCGCATATCGACCGGTCGAGGAGAACTTCTAGTATATCT
ACATACCTAATATTATTGCCTTATTAAAAATGGAATCCCAACAATTACATCAAAATCCACATTCTCTTCA
AAATCAATTGTCCTGTACTTCCTTGTTCATGTGTGTTCAAAAACGTTATATTTATAGGATAATTATACTC
TATTTCTCAACAAGTAATTGGTTGTTTGGCCGAGCGGTCTAAGGCGCCTGATTCAAGAAATATCTTGACC
GCAGTTAACTGTGGGAATACTCAGGTATCGTAAGATGCAAGAGTTCGAATCTCTTAGCAACCATTATTTT
TTTCCTCAACATAACGAGAACACACAGGGGCGCTATCGCACAGAATCAAATTCGATGACTGGAAATTTTT
TGTTAATTTCAGAGGTCGCCTGACGCATATACCTTTTTCAACTGAAAAATTGGGAGAAAAAGGAAAGGTG
AGAGCGCCGGAACCGGCTTTTCATATAGAATAGAGAAGCGTTCATGACTAAATGCTTGCATCACAATACT
TGAAGTTGACAATATTATTTAAGGACCTATTGTTTTTTCCAATAGGTGGTTAGCAATCGTCTTACTTTCT
AACTTTTCTTACCTTTTACATTTCAGCAATATATATATATATATTTCAAGGATATACCATTCTAATGTCT
GCCCCTAAGAAGATCGTCGTTTTGCCAGGTGACCACGTTGGTCAAGAAATCACAGCCGAAGCCATTAAGG
TTCTTAAAGCTATTTCTGATGTTCGTTCCAATGTCAAGTTCGATTTCGAAAATCATTTAATTGGTGGTGC
TGCTATCGATGCTACAGGTGTTCCACTTCCAGATGAGGCGCTGGAAGCCTCCAAGAAGGCTGATGCCGTT
TTGTTAGGTGCTGTGGGTGGTCCTAAATGGGGTACCGGTAGTGTTAGACCTGAACAAGGTTTACTAAAAA
TCCGTAAAGAACTTCAATTGTACGCCAACTTAAGACCATGTAACTTTGCATCCGACTCTCTTTTAGACTT
ATCTCCAATCAAGCCACAATTTGCTAAAGGTACTGACTTCGTTGTTGTCAGAGAATTAGTGGGAGGTATT
TACTTTGGTAAGAGAAAGGAAGACGATGGTGATGGTGTCGCTTGGGATAGTGAACAATACACCGTTCCAG
AAGTGCAAAGAATCACAAGAATGGCCGCTTTCATGGCCCTACAACATGAGCCACCATTGCCTATTTGGTC
CTTGGATAAAGCTAATGTTTTGGCCTCTTCAAGATTATGGAGAAAAACTGTGGAGGAAACCATCAAGAAC
GAATTCCCTACATTGAAGGTTCAACATCAATTGATTGATTCTGCCGCCATGATCCTAGTTAAGAACCCAA
CCCACCTAAATGGTATTATAATCACCAGCAACATGTTTGGTGATATCATCTCCGATGAAGCCTCCGTTAT
CCCAGGTTCCTTGGGTTTGTTGCCATCTGCGTCCTTGGCCTCTTTGCCAGACAAGAACACCGCATTTGGT
TTGTACGAACCATGCCACGGTTCTGCTCCAGATTTGCCAAAGAATAAGGTCAACCCTATCGCCACTATCT
TGTCTGCTGCAATGATGTTGAAATTGTCATTGAACTTGCCTGAAGAAGGTAAGGCCATTGAAGATGCAGT
TAAAAAGGTTTTGGATGCAGGTATCAGAACTGGTGATTTAGGTGGTTCCAACAGTACCACCGAAGTCGGT
GATGCTGTCGCCGAAGAAGTTAAGAAAATCCTTGCTTAAAAAGATTCTCTTTTTTTATGATATTTGTACA
TAAACTTTATAAATGAAATTCATAATAGAAACGACACGAAATTACAAAATGGAATATGTTCATAGGGTAG
ACGAAACTATATACGCAATCTACATACATTTATCAAGAAGGAGAAAAAGGAGGATGTAAAGGAATACAGG
TAAGCAAATTGATACTAATGGCTCAACGTGATAAGGAAAAAGAATTGCACTTTAACATTAATATTGACAA
GGAGGAGGGCACCACACAAAAAGTTAGGTGTAACAGAAAATCATGAAACTATGATTCCTAATTTATATAT
TGGAGGATTTTCTCTAAAAAAAAAAAAATACAACAAATAAAAAACACTCAATGACCTGACCATTTGATGG
AGTTTAAGTCAATACCTTCTTGAACCATTTCCCATAATGGTGAAAGTTCCCTCAAGAATTTTACTCTGTC
AGAAACGGCCTTAACGACGTAGTCGATATGGTGCACTCTCAGTACAATCTGCTCTGATGCCGCATAGTTA
AGCCAGCCCCGACACCCGCCAACACCCGCTGACGCGCCCTGACGGGCTTGTCTGCTCCCGGCATCCGCTT
ACAGACAAGCTGTGACCGTCTCCGGGAGCTGCATGTGTCAGAGGTTTTCACCGTCATCACCGAAACGCGC
GAGACGAAAGGGCCTCGTGATACGCCTATTTTTATAGGTTAATGTCATGATAATAATGGTTTCTTAGGAC
GGATCGCTTGCCTGTAACTTACACGCGCCTCGTATCTTTTAATGATGGAATAATTTGGGAATTTACTCTG
TGTTTATTTATTTTTATGTTTTGTATTTGGATTTTAGAAAGTAAATAAAGAAGGTAGAAGAGTTACGGAA
TGAAGAAAAAAAAATAAACAAAGGTTTAAAAAATTTCAACAAAAAGCGTACTTTACATATATATTTATTA
GACAAGAAAAGCAGATTAAATAGATATACATTCGATTAACGATAAGTAAAATGTAAAATCACAGGATTTT
CGTGTGTGGTCTTCTACACAGACAAGATGAAACAATTCGGCATTAATACCTGAGAGCAGGAAGAGCAAGA
TAAAAGGTAGTATTTGTTGGCGATCCCCCTAGAGTCTTTTACATCTTCGGAAAACAAAAACTATTTTTTC
TTTAATTTCTTTTTTTACTTTCTATTTTTAATTTATATATTTATATTAAAAAATTTAAATTATAATTATT
TTTATAGCACGTGATGAAAAGGACCCAGGTGGCACTTTTCGGGGAAATGTGCGCGGAACCCCTATTTGTT
TATTTTTCTAAATACATTCAAATATGTATCCGCTCATGAGACAATAACCCTGATAAATGCTTCAATAATA
TTGAAAAAGGAAGAGTATGAGTATTCAACATTTCCGTGTCGCCCTTATTCCCTTTTTTGCGGCATTTTGC
CTTCCTGTTTTTGCTCACCCAGAAACGCTGGTGAAAGTAAAAGATGCTGAAGATCAGTTGGGTGCACGAG
TGGGTTACATCGAACTGGATCTCAACAGCGGTAAGATCCTTGAGAGTTTTCGCCCCGAAGAACGTTTTCC
AATGATGAGCACTTTTAAAGTTCTGCTATGTGGCGCGGTATTATCCCGTATTGACGCCGGGCAAGAGCAA
CTCGGTCGCCGCATACACTATTCTCAGAATGACTTGGTTGAGTACTCACCAGTCACAGAAAAGCATCTTA
CGGATGGCATGACAGTAAGAGAATTATGCAGTGCTGCCATAACCATGAGTGATAACACTGCGGCCAACTT
ACTTCTGACAACGATCGGAGGACCGAAGGAGCTAACCGCTTTTTTGCACAACATGGGGGATCATGTAACT
CGCCTTGATCGTTGGGAACCGGAGCTGAATGAAGCCATACCAAACGACGAGCGTGACACCACGATGCCTG
TAGCAATGGCAACAACGTTGCGCAAACTATTAACTGGCGAACTACTTACTCTAGCTTCCCGGCAACAATT
AATAGACTGGATGGAGGCGGATAAAGTTGCAGGACCACTTCTGCGCTCGGCCCTTCCGGCTGGCTGGTTT
ATTGCTGATAAATCTGGAGCCGGTGAGCGTGGGTCTCGCGGTATCATTGCAGCACTGGGGCCAGATGGTA
AGCCCTCCCGTATCGTAGTTATCTACACGACGGGGAGTCAGGCAACTATGGATGAACGAAATAGACAGAT
CGCTGAGATAGGTGCCTCACTGATTAAGCATTGGTAACTGTCAGACCAAGTTTACTCATATATACTTTAG
ATTGATTTAAAACTTCATTTTTAATTTAAAAGGATCTAGGTGAAGATCCTTTTTGATAATCTCATGACCA
AAATCCCTTAACGTGAGTTTTCGTTCCACTGAGCGTCAGACCCCGTAGAAAAGATCAAAGGATCTTCTTG
AGATCCTTTTTTTCTGCGCGTAATCTGCTGCTTGCAAACAAAAAAACCACCGCTACCAGCGGTGGTTTGT
TTGCCGGATCAAGAGCTACCAACTCTTTTTCCGAAGGTAACTGGCTTCAGCAGAGCGCAGATACCAAATA
CTGTTCTTCTAGTGTAGCCGTAGTTAGGCCACCACTTCAAGAACTCTGTAGCACCGCCTACATACCTCGC
TCTGCTAATCCTGTTACCAGTGGCTGCTGCCAGTGGCGATAAGTCGTGTCTTACCGGGTTGGACTCAAGA
CGATAGTTACCGGATAAGGCGCAGCGGTCGGGCTGAACGGGGGGTTCGTGCACACAGCCCAGCTTGGAGC
GAACGACCTACACCGAACTGAGATACCTACAGCGTGAGCTATGAGAAAGCGCCACGCTTCCCGAAGGGAG
AAAGGCGGACAGGTATCCGGTAAGCGGCAGGGTCGGAACAGGAGAGCGCACGAGGGAGCTTCCAGGGGGA
AACGCCTGGTATCTTTATAGTCCTGTCGGGTTTCGCCACCTCTGACTTGAGCGTCGATTTTTGTGATGCT
CGTCAGGGGGGCGGAGCCTATGGAAAAACGCCAGCAACGCGGCCTTTTTACGGTTCCTGGCCTTTTGCTG
GCCTTTTGCTCACATGTTCTTTCCTGCGTTATCCCCTGATTCTGTGGATAACCGTATTACCGCCTTTGAG
TGAGCTGATACCGCTCGCCGCAGCCGAACGACCGAGCGCAGCGAGTCAGTGAGCGAGGAAGCGGAAGAGC
GCCCAATACGCAAACCGCCTCTCCCCGCGCGTTGGCCGATTCATTAATGCAGCTGGCACGACAGGTTTCC
CGACTGGAAAGCGGGCAGTGAGCGCAACGCAATTAATGTGAGTTAGCTCACTCATTAGGCACCCCAGGCT
TTACACTTTATGCTTCCGGCTCGTATGTTGTGTGGAATTGTGAGCGGATAACAATTTCACACAGGAAACA
GCTATGACCATGATTACGCCAAGCGCGCAATTAACCCTCACTAAAGGGAACAAAAGCTGGAGCTCCGGAT
GCAAGGGTTCGAATCCCTTAGCTCTCA
Features (pLannotate 1.2.2; 24 found; start..end, strand, type, name):
      1..350     +  promoter       MET17 promoter: S. cerevisiae MET17; expression is repressed by methionine; MET15; MET25
    350..368     +  misc_feature   MCS (fragment): pBluescript multiple cloning site
    372..1496    +  CDS            GLO3 (fragment): GLO3_YEAST - Experimental evidence at protein level: Swiss-Prot protein existence level 1. GTPase-activating protein for the ADP ribosylation factor (ARF) family. Involved in retrograde vesicular transport from the Golgi to the endoplasmic reticulum. From Saccharomyces cerevisiae (strain ATCC 204508 / S288c) (Baker's yeast).
   1502..1554    +  misc_feature   MCS (fragment): pBluescript multiple cloning site
   1555..1802    +  terminator     CYC1 terminator: S. cerevisiae CYC1; transcription terminator for CYC1
   1821..1839    -  promoter       T7 promoter: promoter for bacteriophage T7 RNA polymerase
   1847..2002    +  CDS            lacZα (fragment): LacZα fragment of β-galactosidase; lacZ fragment
   2006..2434    +  rep_origin     f1 ori (sequence partly withheld): f1 bacteriophage origin of replication; arrow indicates direction of (+) strand synthesis
   2462..2514    -  misc_feature   bom (fragment): basis of mobility region from pBR322
   2545..2622    +  CDS            YO192_YEAST (fragment): Experimental evidence at protein level: Swiss-Prot protein existence level 1. From Saccharomyces cerevisiae (strain ATCC 204508 / S288c) (Baker's yeast).
   2762..3169    +  promoter       LEU2 promoter: S. cerevisiae LEU2
   3170..4264    +  CDS            LEU2: 3-isopropylmalate dehydrogenase, required for leucine biosynthesis; S. cerevisiae LEU2; yeast auxotrophic marker
   4626..4742    -  CDS            NFS1 (fragment): NFS1_YEAST - Also known as SPL1 From Saccharomyces cerevisiae (strain ATCC 204508 / S288c) (Baker's yeast).
   4741..4791    -  misc_feature   bom (fragment): basis of mobility region from pBR322
   4893..4928    -  CDS            rop (fragment): Rop protein, which maintains plasmids at low copy number; rop
   4997..5500    -  misc_feature   CEN/ARS: S. cerevisiae CEN6 centromere fused to an autonomously replicating sequence
   5537..5641    +  promoter       AmpR promoter: bla
   5642..6502    +  CDS            AmpR: β-lactamase; bla; confers resistance to ampicillin, carbenicillin, and related antibiotics
   6673..7261    +  rep_origin     ori: high-copy-number ColE1/pMB1/pBR322/pUC origin of replication
   7444..7536    +  CDS            lacI (fragment): lac repressor; lacI; The lac repressor binds to the lac operator to inhibit transcription in E. coli. This inhibition can be relieved by adding lactose or isopropyl-β-D-thiogalactopyranoside (IPTG).
   7549..7570    +  protein_bind   CAP binding site: CAP binding activates transcription in the presence of cAMP. E. coli catabolite activator protein
   7585..7615    +  promoter       lac promoter: promoter for the E. coli lac operon
   7623..7639    +  protein_bind   lac operator: The lac repressor binds to the lac operator to inhibit transcription in E. coli. This inhibition can be relieved by adding lactose or isopropyl-β-D-thiogalactopyranoside (IPTG). lac repressor encoded by lacI
   7684..7702    +  promoter       T3 promoter: promoter for bacteriophage T3 RNA polymerase
