[The description below was written by a language model from this plasmid's Addgene catalogue record and pLannotate feature annotations shown in this document.]
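Description:
p415 Met25 Glo3 ΔGRM-ΔC is a yeast–E. coli shuttle vector for expressing a truncated form of the Saccharomyces cerevisiae ArfGAP Glo3 in budding yeast. The p415 Met25 backbone (7,752 nt in the sequenced record) carries a CEN6/ARS element, so it is maintained in yeast as a stable, centromeric low-copy plasmid, with the LEU2 gene under its own promoter providing selection by leucine prototrophy. In bacteria it replicates from a high-copy ColE1/pUC-type origin and is selected with ampicillin through the β-lactamase gene. An f1 origin and pBluescript-derived remnants (lacZα fragment, lac promoter/operator, flanking T3 and T7 promoters, partial multiple cloning site) are also present. The small annotated fragments of other yeast genes next to LEU2 are probably flanking genomic sequence carried along with the marker.

The expression cassette consists of the MET17 (MET25) promoter, the GLO3 (YER122C) coding fragment cloned into the polylinker, and the CYC1 terminator. The MET25 promoter is repressed by methionine, so expression can be tuned or switched off through the methionine content of the medium. The 1128 bp insert encodes Glo3 lacking residues 376–493, which removes the Glo3 regulatory motif (GRM) and the C-terminal amphipathic helix while keeping the N-terminal portion of the protein. No epitope tag or reporter is annotated. Glo3 is a GTPase-activating protein for Arf family GTPases that acts in retrograde Golgi-to-ER transport. The associated publication dissects ArfGAP domains in the yeast COPI coat, so this plasmid probably serves as one of a set of deletion variants for testing which Glo3 regions are needed for function, although the record itself states only expression in S. cerevisiae as its purpose.
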