Addgene plasmid #129487: p415 Met25 Glo3 ΔGRM-ΔC
Purpose: Expression in S. cerevisiae
Depositing lab: Blanche Schwappach. Depositing organization: Universitaetsmedizin Goettingen. Publication: Dissection of GTPase-activating proteins reveals functional asymmetry in the COPI coat of budding yeast. Arakel EC, Huranova M, Estrada AF, Rau EM, Spang A, Schwappach B. J Cell Sci. 2019 Aug 29;132(16). pii: jcs.232124. doi: 10.1242/jcs.232124. PubMed 31331965.
Backbone
  Vector backbone: P415 Met25
  Vector type: Yeast Expression
Growth in bacteria
  Bacterial resistance: Ampicillin, 100 μg/mL
  Growth temperature: 37°C
  Growth strain: DH5alpha
  Copy number: High Copy
Gene/Insert
  Gene/Insert name: Glo3 ΔGRM ΔC (alt name: YER122C)
  Species: S. cerevisiae (budding yeast)
  Insert size (bp): 1128
  Mutation: Δ376-493 (deletion of Glo3 motif & C-terminal amphipathic helix)
  Entrez Gene: GLO3 (a.k.a. YER122C)
Terms and licenses: Academic/Nonprofit Terms; Industry Terms: Not Available to Industry
How to cite: p415 Met25 Glo3 ΔGRM-ΔC was a gift from Blanche Schwappach (Addgene plasmid # 129487 ; http://n2t.net/addgene:129487 ; RRID:Addgene_129487)
